Addgene plasmid #12303: pBluescript SK +/- mTRF1
Depositing lab: Titia de Lange. Depositing organization: Rockefeller University. Publication: Comparison of the human and mouse genes encoding the telomeric protein, TRF1: chromosomal localization, expression and conserved protein domains. Broccoli D, Chong L, Oelmann S, Fernald AA, Marziliano N, van Steensel B, Kipling D, Le Beau MM, de Lange T. Hum Mol Genet. 1997 Jan . 6(1):69-76. 10.1093/hmg/6.1.69 PubMed 9002672.
Backbone
  Vector backbone: pBluescript SK +/-
  Backbone manufacturer: Stratagene
  Backbone size w/o insert (bp): 2900
  Vector type: Bacterial Expression
Growth in bacteria
  Bacterial resistance: Ampicillin, 100 μg/mL
  Growth temperature: 37°C
  Growth strain: DH5alpha
  Copy number: High Copy
Gene/Insert
  Gene/Insert name: mTRF1 (alt names: mouse TTAGGG repeat binding factor 1; 840)
  Species: M. musculus (mouse)
  Insert size (bp): 1700
  GenBank ID: u65586
  Entrez Gene: Terf1 (a.k.a. Pin2, Trbf1, Trf1)
  Cloning method: Restriction Enzyme; 5′ cloning site EcoRI (not destroyed); 3′ cloning site XhoI (not destroyed)
  Sequencing primers: 5′ T3; 3′ T7
Terms and licenses: Academic/Nonprofit Terms; Industry Terms: Not Available to Industry
How to cite: pBluescript SK +/- mTRF1 was a gift from Titia de Lange (Addgene plasmid # 12303 ; http://n2t.net/addgene:12303 ; RRID:Addgene_12303)
