[The description below was written by a language model from this plasmid's Addgene catalogue record.]
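Description:
pBluescript SK +/- mTRF1 is a cloning plasmid carrying the mouse cDNA for TTAGGG repeat binding factor 1 (mTRF1, gene Terf1, also known as Pin2, Trbf1 or Trf1) in the Stratagene pBluescript SK phagemid backbone. The backbone is about 2.9 kb and the insert about 1.7 kb, for a total of roughly 4.6 kb. It is maintained at high copy number in E. coli under ampicillin selection. Although catalogued as a bacterial expression vector, pBluescript is generally a general-purpose cloning and sequencing phagemid. Vectors of this family normally carry a pUC-type origin, an f1 origin for single-stranded DNA rescue, and a polylinker set within a lacZα fragment, but no feature table is supplied here to confirm these elements in this particular plasmid.

The insert was placed between the EcoRI (5′) and XhoI (3′) sites of the polylinker. Both sites remain intact, so the fragment can be excised and moved into other vectors. The T3 and T7 primer sites flank the insert and are the listed sequencing primers, T3 reading from the 5′ end and T7 from the 3′ end. In pBluescript these correspond to phage promoters that can also drive in vitro transcription of either strand. The record lists no epitope tags, fusions or mutations, and does not state which promoter, if any, is intended to express the protein.

TRF1 is a duplex telomeric repeat-binding protein. The plasmid comes from work comparing the human and mouse TRF1 genes with respect to chromosomal localization, expression and conserved protein domains. It serves mainly as a source of the mouse Terf1 cDNA for sequencing, subcloning, or probe and transcript generation.
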