>Addgene plasmid #12303 | pBluescript SK +/- mTRF1 | addgene partial sequence | sequence record 18859 | T3 5'-GCAATTAACCCTCACTAAAGG-3'
GGNCTCCCGCGGTGGCGGCCGCTCTAGAACTAGTGGATCCCCCGGGCTGCAGGAATTCGGCACGAGTTTC
GGTTTAACATGGCGGAGACGGTCTCCTCAGCGGCCCGGGACGCGCCGAGCCGTGAGGGCTGGACAGATTC
GGATTCTCCAGAGCAGGAGGAGGTGGGAGACGACGCGGAGCTGCTCCAGTGCCAGCTTCAGCTGGGGACC
CCGAGAGAGATGGAGAACGCGGAGCTTGTGGCTGAGGTGGAGGCCGTGGCTGCGGGCTGGATGCTCGACT
TCCTCTGCCTGTCTCTGTGCCGAGCCTTCCGCGACGGCCGCTCCGAGGACTTTCGTCGTACTCGTGACAG
CGCCGAGGCTATTATTCATGGACTACACAGACTTACAGCTTACCAATTGAAAACTGTGTATATATGTCAG
TTTTTGACAAGAGTTGCATCTGGAAAGGCCCTTGATGCACAGTTTGAAGTTGATGAGCGTATTACACCCT
TGGAATCAGCCCTGATGATTTGGAACTCAATTGAAAAGGAACATGACAAACTGCATGACGAAATAAAGAA
TTTAATTAAAATTCAGGCTGTAGCTGTTTGTATGGAAATTGGCAGCTTTAAGGAAGCAGAAGAAGTATTT
GAAAANTATTTGGTTGATCCAGAATTTTACACGCCTTTAGAAAGGAAGTTACTTAAGATAATCTCTCAAA
AGGATGTGTTCACTCCCTTTCCAAACTTCATCACTATAGCTNGCATGATGGAGAAANTCAGAGTTATGTG
GGTGATGTGTTAAGTGAAAANTCATCAACTTTTCTAATGAAGGCNGCAACAAAGTAGTGGAAATGANAAN
CG
